Addgene plasmid #122275: pGBDU-Atg17(F317D, I325A)
Purpose: For Yeast-two-hybrid analysis
Depositing lab: Daniel Klionsky. Depositing organization: University of Michigan. Publication: The Atg17-Atg31-Atg29 Complex Coordinates with Atg11 to Recruit the Vam7 SNARE and Mediate Autophagosome-Vacuole Fusion. Liu X, Mao K, Yu AYH, Omairi-Nasser A, Austin J 2nd, Glick BS, Yip CK, Klionsky DJ. Curr Biol. 2016 Jan 25;26(2):150-160. doi: 10.1016/j.cub.2015.11.054. Epub 2016 Jan 7. PubMed 26774783.
Backbone
  Vector backbone: pGBDU-c1
  Vector type: Yeast Expression
  Selectable markers: URA3
Growth in bacteria
  Bacterial resistance: Ampicillin, 100 μg/mL
  Growth temperature: 37°C
  Growth strain: DH5alpha
  Copy number: Unknown
Gene/Insert
  Gene/Insert name: ATG17
  Species: S. cerevisiae (budding yeast)
  Mutation: Phenylalanine 317 to Aspartic acid; Isoleucine 325 to alanine
Terms and licenses: Academic/Nonprofit Terms; Industry Terms: Not Available to Industry
How to cite: pGBDU-Atg17(F317D, I325A) was a gift from Daniel Klionsky (Addgene plasmid # 122275 ; http://n2t.net/addgene:122275 ; RRID:Addgene_122275)
