[The description below was written by a language model from this plasmid's Addgene catalogue record and pLannotate feature annotations shown in this document.]
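Description:
pGBDU-Atg17(F317D, I325A) is a yeast two-hybrid bait plasmid built on the pGBDU-c1 backbone, a yeast/E. coli shuttle vector of about 7.3 kb. In E. coli it is maintained through a high-copy ColE1/pUC-type origin and selected with ampicillin via the β-lactamase (AmpR) gene. In Saccharomyces cerevisiae it replicates episomally from the 2μ origin and is selected by uracil prototrophy through the URA3 marker, which is also counterselectable with 5-fluoroorotic acid. Short annotated fragments of lacI, rop and the pBR322 bom region are backbone remnants with no evident functional role.

The expression cassette consists of the yeast ADH1 promoter driving the GAL4 DNA-binding domain, followed closely on the same strand by the S. cerevisiae ATG17 coding sequence, an arrangement consistent with an N-terminal GAL4 DBD–Atg17 fusion. Transcription ends at the ADH1 terminator, which is preceded by a small residual piece of the ADH1 coding region. Atg17 is an autophagy scaffold protein that acts with Atg13, Atg29 and Atg31 to organise the pre-autophagosomal structure and to regulate Atg1 kinase activity. This version carries two substitutions, phenylalanine 317 to aspartic acid and isoleucine 325 to alanine. The record does not state their functional effect.

The stated purpose is yeast two-hybrid analysis. When the bait is co-expressed with a partner protein fused to a transcriptional activation domain on a separate plasmid, an interaction reconstitutes GAL4 activity and switches on reporter genes in the host strain. A mutant bait of this kind would typically be compared with wild-type Atg17 to test whether particular binding partners depend on the altered residues.
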