Features (pLannotate 1.2.2; 14 found; start..end, strand, type, name):
     25..421     +  promoter       ADH1 promoter: S. cerevisiae ADH1; promoter for alcohol dehydrogenase 1
    449..889     +  CDS            GAL4 DNA binding domain: DNA binding domain of the GAL4 transcriptional activator; Saccharomyces cerevisiae GAL4 (truncated)
    917..2164    +  CDS            ATG17: ATG17_YEAST - Also known as APG17. Experimental evidence at protein level: Swiss-Prot protein existence level 1. Autophagy-specific protein that functions with ATG13, ATG29, and CIS1/ATG31 in response to autophagy-inducing signals as a scaffold to recruit other ATG proteins to organize pre-autophagosomal structure (PAS) formation. Modulates the timing and magnitude of the autophagy response, such as the size of the sequestering vesicles, through interacting with and regulating ATG1 kinase activity. Plays particularly a role in pexophagy and nucleophagy. With ATG13, is required for ATG1 activat
   2433..2567    +  CDS            ADH1 (fragment): ADH1_YEAST - Also known as ADC1. Experimental evidence at protein level: Swiss-Prot protein existence level 1. This isozyme preferentially catalyzes the conversion of primary unbranched alcohols to their corresponding aldehydes. Also shows activity toward secondary alcohols. From Saccharomyces cerevisiae (strain ATCC 204508 / S288c) (Baker's yeast).
   2571..2758    +  terminator     ADH1 terminator: S. cerevisiae ADH1; transcription terminator for the S. cerevisiae alcohol dehydrogenase 1 (ADH1) gene
   2770..2981    +  promoter       URA3 promoter: S. cerevisiae URA3
   2982..3785    +  CDS            URA3: orotidine-5'-phosphate decarboxylase, required for uracil biosynthesis; S. cerevisiae URA3; yeast auxotrophic marker, counterselectable with 5-fluoroorotic acid (5-FOA)
   3864..3917    -  CDS            lacI (fragment): lac repressor; lacI; The lac repressor binds to the lac operator to inhibit transcription in E. coli. This inhibition can be relieved by adding lactose or isopropyl-β-D-thiogalactopyranoside (IPTG).
   4100..4688    -  rep_origin     ori: high-copy-number ColE1/pMB1/pBR322/pUC origin of replication
   4859..5719    -  CDS            AmpR: β-lactamase; bla; confers resistance to ampicillin, carbenicillin, and related antibiotics
   5720..5824    -  promoter       AmpR promoter: bla
   5919..5954    +  CDS            rop (fragment): Rop protein, which maintains plasmids at low copy number; rop
   6056..6105    +  misc_feature   bom (fragment): basis of mobility region from pBR322
   6106..15      +  rep_origin     2μ ori (across the origin): yeast 2μ plasmid origin of replication
>Addgene plasmid #122275 | pGBDU-Atg17(F317D, I325A) | addgene full sequence | sequence record 240329 | Addgene NGS Result
CACAGATGCTTCGTTGCTTGCATGCAACTTCTTTTCTTTTTTTTTCTTTTCTCTCTCCCCCGTTGTTGTC
TCACCATATCCGCAATGACAAAAAAATGATGGAAGACACTAAAGGAAAAAATTAACGACAAAGACAGCAC
CAACAGATGTCGTTGTTCCAGAGCTGATGAGGGGTATCTCGAAGCACACGAAACTTTTTCCTTCCTTCAT
TCACGCACACTACTCTCTAATGAGCAACGGTATACGGCCTTCCTTCCAGTTACTTGAATTTGAAATAAAA
AAAAGTTTGCTGTCTTGCTATCAAGTATAAATAGACCTGCAATTATTAATCTTTTGTTTCCTCGTCATTG
TTCTCGTTCCCTTTCTTCCTTGTTTCTTTTTCTGCACAATATTTCAAGCTATACCAAGCATACAATCAAC
TCCAAGCTTGAAGCAAGCCTCCTGAAAGATGAAGCTACTGTCTTCTATCGAACAAGCATGCGATATTTGC
CGACTTAAAAAGCTCAAGTGCTCCAAAGAAAAACCGAAGTGCGCCAAGTGTCTGAAGAACAACTGGGAGT
GTCGCTACTCTCCCAAAACCAAAAGGTCTCCGCTGACTAGGGCACATCTGACAGAAGTGGAATCAAGGCT
AGAAAGACTGGAACAGCTATTTCTACTGATTTTTCCTCGAGAAGACCTTGACATGATTTTGAAAATGGAT
TCTTTACAGGATATAAAAGCATTGTTAACAGGATTATTTGTACAAGATAATGTGAATAAAGATGCCGTCA
CAGATAGATTGGCTTCAGTGGAGACTGATATGCCTCTAACATTGAGACAGCATAGAATAAGTGCGACATC
ATCATCGGAAGAGAGTAGTAACAAAGGTCAAAGACAGTTGACTGTATCGCCGGAATTCCCCGGGGGATCC
ATCGATAACGAAGCAGATGTTACAAAATTTGTTAATAATGCCAGGAAAACGCTGACCGATGCTCAACTTT
TATGTTCAAGTGCTAATTTAAGGATTGTAGATATTAAGAAAAAATTGTCATCTTGGCAGTTGAGTATTTC
AAAACTCAATTTTCTAATAGTTGGCTTGAGACAGCAAGGAAAGTTTCTTTACACTATTTTAAAGGAAGGC
ATTGGGACAAAGCTAATCCAGAAACAATGGAATCAAGCTGTCTTAGTGGTCTTAGTTGATGAGATGAAGT
ACTGGCAATATGAAATCACTTCTAAAGTACAAAGGTTGGATGGTATAGTAAATGAATTGAGCATATCAGA
AAAAGATGATACCGATCCCTCTAAACTAGGAGATTACATCTCGAGAGACAACGTTAACTTATTGAATGAC
AAACTGAAAGAAGTGCCAGTAATTGAGCGTCAAATTGAAAACATTAAGCTTCAATACGAAAATATGGTCA
GAAAAGTTAACAAAGAACTGATTGATACCAAGTTGACGGACGTAACTCAAAAATTCCAAAGTAAATTTGG
TATAGATAACCTGATGGAAACAAATGTTGCAGAGCAGTTTAGCAGGGAACTAACGGACCTTGAAAAAGAT
TTAGCAGAGATAATGAATTCATTGACACAGCACTTTGATAAGACATTGCTGTTACAAGATAAAAAAATTG
ATAACGATGAACGTGAGGAGCTGTTTAAGGTGGTACAAGGCGACGACAAAGAACTATACAACATTTTCAA
AACTCTGCATGAGGTAATTGATGACGTGGACAAAACAATTCTTAACTTGGGTCAATTTTTGCAGGCAAAA
ATAAAGGAAAAGACAGAACTACACAGCGAAGTTTCTGAAATAATAAACGATTTCAATAGAAATTTGGAAT
ATCTATTAATCTTTAAAGATATTTCCAATCTGATTGATAGCGACAAAAATTCCTGTACACAAGATGCTCA
AACAACTAAGGAACTTTGTGAATTTTATGATAATTTTGAAGAAAGCTACGGTAACTTAGTTCTAGAAGCA
AAGAGGAGAAAGGATGTGGCAAACAGAATGAAAACTATATTGAAAGATTGTGAAAAGCAGTTGCAGAATT
TAGATGCTCAGGACCAGGAAGAACGTCAGAATTTTATAGCGGAAAATGGAACTTATCTTCCTGAGACAAT
CTGGCCCGGTAAAATTGACGATTTTTCTTCCCTGTACACTTTAAATTACAACGTGAAGAATCCTTAGAAA
AAAGGAAAAAAAGGCTGCAGAGATCTATGAATCGTAGATACTGAAAAACCCCGCAAGTTCACTTCAACTG
TGCATCGTGCACCATCTCAATTTCTTTCATTTATACATCGTTTTGCCTTCTTTTATGTAACTATACTCCT
CTAAGTTTCAATCTTGGCCATGTAACCTCTGATCTATAGAATTTTTTAAATGACTAGAATTAATGCCCAT
CTTTTTTTTGGACCTAAATTCTTCATGAAAATATATTACGAGGGCTTATTCAGAAGCTTTGGACTTCTTC
GCCAGAGGTTTGGTCAAGTCTCCAATCAAGGTTGTCGGCTTGTCTACCTTGCCAGAAATTTACGAAAAGA
TGGAAAAGGGTCAAATCGTTGGTAGATACGTTGTTGACACTTCTAAATAAGCGAATTTCTTATGATTTAT
GATTTTTATTATTAAATAAGTTATAAAAAAAATAAGTGTATACAAATTTTAAAGTGACTCTTAGGTTTTA
AAACGAAAATTCTTATTCTTGAGTAACTCTTTCCTGTAGGTCAGGTTGCTTTCTCAGGTATAGCATGAGG
TCGCTCTTATTGACCACACCTCTACCGGCATGCCAGCTTTTCAATTCATCATTTTTTTTTTATTCTTTTT
TTTGATTTCGGTTTCCTTGAAATTTTTTTGATTCGGTAATCTCCGAACAGAAGGAAGAACGAAGGAAGGA
GCACAGACTTAGATTGGTATATATACGCATATGTAGTGTTGAAGAAACATGAAATTGCCCAGTATTCTTA
ACCCAACTGCACAGAACAAAAACCGGAAACGAAGATAAATCATGTCGAAAGCTACATATAAGGAACGTGC
TGCTACTCATCCTAGTCCTGTTGCTGCCAAGCTATTTAATATCATGCACGAAAAGCAAACAAACTTGTGT
GCTTCATTGGATGTTCGTACCACCAAGGAATTACTGGAGTTAGTTGAAGCATTAGGTCCCAAAATTTGTT
TACTAAAAACACATGTGGATATCTTGACTGATTTTTCCATGGAGGGCACAGTTAAGCCGCTAAAGGCATT
ATCCGCCAAGTACAATTTTTTACTCTTCGAAGACAGAAAATTTGCTGACATTGGTAATACAGTCAAATTG
CAGTACTCTGCGGGTGTATACAGAATAGCAGAATGGGCAGACATTACGAATGCACACGGTGTGGTGGGCC
CAGGTATTGTTAGCGGTTTGAAGCAGGCGGCAGAAGAAGTAACAAAGGAACCTAGAGGCCTTTTGATGTT
AGCAGAATTGTCATGCAAGGGCTCCCTATCTACTGGAGAATATACTAAGGGTACTGTTGACATTGCGAAG
AGCGACAAAGATTTTGTTATCGGCTTTATTGCTCAAAGAGACATGGGTGGAAGAGATGAAGGTTACGATT
GGTTGATTATGACACCCGGTGTGGGTTTAGATGACAAGGGAGACGCATTGGGTCAACAGTATAGAACCGT
GGATGATGTGGTCTCTACAGGATCTGACATTATTATTGTTGGAAGAGGACTATTTGCAAAGGGAAGGGAT
GCTAAGGTAGAGGGTGAACGTTACAGAAAAGCAGGCTGGGAAGCATATTTGAGAAGATGCGGCCAGCAAA
ACTAAAAAACTGTATTATAAGTAAATGCATGTATACTAAACTCACAAATTAGAGCTTCAATTTAATTATA
TCAGTTATTACCCCTGCATTAATGAATCGGCCAACGCGCGGGGAGAGGCGGTTTGCGTATTGGGCGCTCT
TCCGCTTCCTCGCTCACTGACTCGCTGCGCTCGGTCGTTCGGCTGCGGCGAGCGGTATCAGCTCACTCAA
AGGCGGTAATACGGTTATCCACAGAATCAGGGGATAACGCAGGAAAGAACATGTGAGCAAAAGGCCAGCA
AAAGGCCAGGAACCGTAAAAAGGCCGCGTTGCTGGCGTTTTTCCATAGGCTCCGCCCCCCTGACGAGCAT
CACAAAAATCGACGCTCAAGTCAGAGGTGGCGAAACCCGACAGGACTATAAAGATACCAGGCGTTTCCCC
CTGGAAGCTCCCTCGTGCGCTCTCCTGTTCCGACCCTGCCGCTTACCGGATACCTGTCCGCCTTTCTCCC
TTCGGGAAGCGTGGCGCTTTCTCATAGCTCACGCTGTAGGTATCTCAGTTCGGTGTAGGTCGTTCGCTCC
AAGCTGGGCTGTGTGCACGAACCCCCCGTTCAGCCCGACCGCTGCGCCTTATCCGGTAACTATCGTCTTG
AGTCCAACCCGGTAAGACACGACTTATCGCCACTGGCAGCAGCCACTGGTAACAGGATTAGCAGAGCGAG
GTATGTAGGCGGTGCTACAGAGTTCTTGAAGTGGTGGCCTAACTACGGCTACACTAGAAGAACAGTATTT
GGTATCTGCGCTCTGCTGAAGCCAGTTACCTTCGGAAAAAGAGTTGGTAGCTCTTGATCCGGCAAACAAA
CCACCGCTGGTAGCGGTGGTTTTTTTGTTTGCAAGCAGCAGATTACGCGCAGAAAAAAAGGATCTCAAGA
AGATCCTTTGATCTTTTCTACGGGGTCTGACGCTCAGTGGAACGAAAACTCACGTTAAGGGATTTTGGTC
ATGAGATTATCAAAAAGGATCTTCACCTAGATCCTTTTAAATTAAAAATGAAGTTTTAAATCAATCTAAA
GTATATATGAGTAAACTTGGTCTGACAGTTACCAATGCTTAATCAGTGAGGCACCTATCTCAGCGATCTG
TCTATTTCGTTCATCCATAGTTGCCTGACTCCCCGTCGTGTAGATAACTACGATACGGGAGGGCTTACCA
TCTGGCCCCAGTGCTGCAATGATACCGCGAGACCCACGCTCACCGGCTCCAGATTTATCAGCAATAAACC
AGCCAGCCGGAAGGGCCGAGCGCAGAAGTGGTCCTGCAACTTTATCCGCCTCCATCCAGTCTATTAATTG
TTGCCGGGAAGCTAGAGTAAGTAGTTCGCCAGTTAATAGTTTGCGCAACGTTGTTGCCATTGCTACAGGC
ATCGTGGTGTCACGCTCGTCGTTTGGTATGGCTTCATTCAGCTCCGGTTCCCAACGATCAAGGCGAGTTA
CATGATCCCCCATGTTGTGCAAAAAAGCGGTTAGCTCCTTCGGTCCTCCGATCGTTGTCAGAAGTAAGTT
GGCCGCAGTGTTATCACTCATGGTTATGACAGCACTGCATAATTCTCTTACTGTCATGCCATCCGTAAGA
TGCTTTTCTGTGACTGGTGAGTACTCAACCAAGTCATTCTGAGAATAGTGTATGCGGCGACCGAGTTGCT
CTTGCCCGGCGTCAATACGGGATAATACCGCGCCACATAGCAGAACTTTAAAAGTGCTCATCATTGGAAA
ACGTTCTTCGGGGCGAAAACTCTCAAGGATCTTACCGCTGTTGAGATCCAGTTCGATGTAACCCACTCGT
GCACCCAACTGATCTTCAGCATCTTTTACTTTCACCAGCGTTTCTGGGTGAGCAAAAACAGGAAGGCAAA
ATGCCGCAAAAAAGGGAATAAGGGCGACACGGAAATGTTGAATACTCATACTCTTCCTTTTTCAATATTA
TTGAAGCATTTATCAGGGTTATTGTCTCATGAGCGGATACATATTTGAATGTATTTAGAAAAATAAACAA
ATAGGGGTTCCGCGCACATTTCCCCGAAAAGTGCCACCTGACGTCTAAGAAACCATTATTATCATGACAT
TAACCTATAAAAATAGGCGTATCACGAGGCCCTTTCGTCTCGCGCGTTTCGGTGATGACGGTGAAAACCT
CTGACACATGCAGCTCCCGGAGACGGTCACAGCTTGTCTGTAAGCGGATGCCGGGAGCAGACAAGCCCGT
CAGGGCGCGTCAGCGGGTGTTGGCGGGTGTCGGGGCTGGCTTAACTATGCGGCATCAGAGCAGATTGTAC
TGAGAGTGCACCATAACGCATTTAAGCATAAACACGCACTATGCCGTTCTTCTCATGTATATATATATAC
AGGCAACACGCAGATATAGGTGCGACGTGAACAGTGAGCTGTATGTGCGCAGCTCGCGTTGCATTTTCGG
AAGCGCTCGTTTTCGGAAACGCTTTGAAGTTCCTATTCCGAAGTTCCTATTCTCTAGCTAGAAAGTATAG
GAACTTCAGAGCGCTTTTGAAAACCAAAAGCGCTCTGAAGACGCACTTTCAAAAAACCAAAAACGCACCG
GACTGTAACGAGCTACTAAAATATTGCGAATACCGCTTCCACAAACATTGCTCAAAAGTATCTCTTTGCT
ATATATCTCTGTGCTATATCCCTATATAACCTACCCATCCACCTTTCGCTCCTTGAACTTGCATCTAAAC
TCGACCTCTACATTTTTTATGTTTATCTCTAGTATTACTCTTTAGACAAAAAAATTGTAGTAAGAACTAT
TCATAGAGTGAATCGAAAACAATACGAAAATGTAAACATTTCCTATACGTAGTATATAGAGACAAAATAG
AAGAAACCGTTCATAATTTTCTGACCAATGAAGAATCATCAACGCTATCACTTTCTGTTCACAAAGTATG
CGCAATCCACATCGGTATAGAATATAATCGGGGATGCCTTTATCTTGAAAAAATGCACCCGCAGCTTCGC
TAGTAATCAGTAAACGCGGGAAGTGGAGTCAGGCTTTTTTTATGGAAGAGAAAATAGACACCAAAGTAGC
CTTCTTCTAACCTTAACGGACCTACAGTGCAAAAAGTTATCAAGAGACTGCATTATAGAGCGCACAAAGG
AGAAAAAAAGTAATCTAAGATGCTTTGTTAGAAAAATAGCGCTCTCGGGATGCATTTTTGTAGAACAAAA
AAGAAGTATAGATTCTTTGTTGGTAAAATAGCGCTCTCGCGTTGCATTTCTGTTCTGTAAAAATGCAGCT
CAGATTCTTTGTTTGAAAAATTAGCGCTCTCGCGTTGCATTTTTGTTTTACAAAAATGAAGCACAGATTC
TTCGTTGGTAAAATAGCGCTTTCGCGTTGCATTTCTGTTCTGTAAAAATGCAGCTCAGATTCTTTGTTTG
AAAAATTAGCGCTCTCGCGTTGCATTTTTGTTCTACAAAATGAAG
